Addgene plasmid #210993: pHTC-HaloTag_WDR81:1-1941
Purpose: Mammalian expression of full-length human WDR81. C-terminal HaloTag.
Depositing lab: Cheryl Arrowsmith. Depositing organization: University of Toronto. Publication: A Target Class Ligandability Evaluation of WD40 Repeat-Containing Proteins. Ackloo S, Li F, Szewczyk M, Seitova A, Loppnau P, Zeng H, Xu J, Ahmad S, Arnautova YA, Baghaie AJ, Beldar S, Bolotokova A, Centrella PA, Chau I, Clark MA, Cuozzo JW, Dehghani-Tafti S, Disch JS, Dong A, Dumas A, Feng JA, Ghiabi P, Gibson E, Gilmer J, Goldman B, Green SR, Guie MA, Guilinger JP, Harms N, Herasymenko O, Houliston S, Hutchinson A, Kearnes S, Keefe AD, Kimani SW, Kramer T, Kutera M, Kwak HA, Lento C, Li Y, Liu J, Loup J, Machado RAC, Mulhern CJ, Perveen S, Righetto GL, Riley P, Shrestha S, Sigel EA, Silva M, Sintchak MD, Slakman BL, Taylor RD, Thompson J, Torng W, Underkoffler C, von Rechenberg M, Walsh RT, Watson I, Wilson DJ, Wolf E, Yadav M, Yazdi AK, Zhang J, Zhang Y, Santhakumar V, Edwards AM, Barsyte-Lovejoy D, Schapira M, Brown PJ, Halabelian L, Arrowsmith CH. J Med Chem. 2025 Jan 23;68(2):1092-1112. doi: 10.1021/acs.jmedchem.4c02010. Epub 2024 Nov 4. PubMed 39495097.
Backbone
  Vector backbone: pHTC-HaloTag
  Backbone manufacturer: Promega
  Vector type: Mammalian Expression
  Selectable markers: Neomycin (select with G418)
Growth in bacteria
  Bacterial resistance: Ampicillin, 100 μg/mL
  Growth temperature: 37°C
  Growth strain: DH5alpha
  Copy number: High Copy
Gene/Insert
  Gene/Insert name: WDR81:M1-A1941
  Species: H. sapiens (human)
  Insert size (bp): 5823
  Mutation: wild type
  Entrez Gene: WDR81 (a.k.a. CAMRQ2, HYC3, PPP1R166, SORF-2)
  Promoter: CMV
  Tag / fusion protein: HaloTag (C terminal on insert)
  Cloning method: Ligation Independent Cloning
  Sequencing primers: 5′ CTTACTGACATCCACTTTGC; 3′ CAACATCGACGTAGTGCATG
Resource information
  A portion of this plasmid was derived from a plasmid made by: Mammalian Gene Collection (BC114568)
Terms and licenses: Academic/Nonprofit Terms; Industry Terms: Not Available to Industry
Depositor comments: 5' Cloning Site: EcoR1 (not destroyed), 3' Cloning Site: Xho1 (not destroyed). C terminal tag: lepttedlyfqsdndgseigtgfpfdphyvevlgermhyvdvgprdgtpvlflhgnptssyvwrniiphvapthrciapdligmgksdkpdlgyffddhvrfmdafiealgleevvlvihdwgsalgfhwakrnpervkgiafmefirpiptwdewpefaretfqafrttdvgrkliidqnvfiegtlpmgvvrpltevemdhyrepflnpvdreplwrfpnelpiagepanivalveeymdwlhqspvpkllfwgtpgvlippaeaarlakslpnckavdigpglnllqednpdligseiarwlstleisg.
How to cite: pHTC-HaloTag_WDR81:1-1941 was a gift from Cheryl Arrowsmith (Addgene plasmid # 210993 ; http://n2t.net/addgene:210993 ; RRID:Addgene_210993)
