[The description below was written by a language model from this plasmid's Addgene catalogue record and pLannotate feature annotations shown in this document.]
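Description:
pHTC-HaloTag_WDR81:1-1941 is a mammalian expression plasmid of about 12 kb built on Promega's pHTC-HaloTag backbone. It carries the full-length, wild-type human WDR81 open reading frame (residues M1 to A1941, 5,823 bp) fused at its C terminus to HaloTag. The WDR81 coding sequence was derived from a Mammalian Gene Collection clone and inserted by ligation-independent cloning between EcoRI and XhoI sites, both of which are retained. In bacteria the plasmid replicates from a high-copy ColE1/pUC-type origin and is selected with ampicillin through the β-lactamase gene. A ColE1 cer site is also present, which helps keep the plasmid monomeric. For selection of stably transfected mammalian cells, a separate cassette places the neomycin phosphotransferase gene under the SV40 enhancer/early promoter with a synthetic poly(A) signal, conferring G418 resistance.

Expression of the fusion is driven by the CMV immediate-early enhancer and promoter, followed by a chimeric β-globin/immunoglobulin intron that promotes efficient processing of the transcript. A T7 promoter sits just upstream of the coding region, allowing in vitro transcription. Downstream of WDR81, a short linker containing a TEV protease recognition site precedes HaloTag, so the tag can be cleaved off after capture. An SV40 polyadenylation signal lies downstream of the fusion. HaloTag is a modified bacterial dehalogenase that bonds covalently to chloroalkane ligands, which allows fluorescent labelling, immobilisation or pull-down of the fusion protein. WDR81 is a WD40-repeat protein annotated as a regulator of endosomal PI3K activity and trafficking. The construct was deposited with a study assessing the ligandability of WD40-repeat proteins, though the record does not state the specific assay in which it was used.
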