Features (pLannotate 1.2.2; 21 found; start..end, strand, type, name):
    140..517     +  enhancer       CMV enhancer: human cytomegalovirus immediate early enhancer
    519..718     +  promoter       CMV promoter: human cytomegalovirus (CMV) immediate early promoter
    857..989     +  intron         chimeric intron: chimera between introns from human β-globin and immunoglobulin heavy chain genes
   1033..1051    +  promoter       T7 promoter: promoter for bacteriophage T7 RNA polymerase
   1082..6904    +  CDS            WDR81: WDR81_HUMAN - Experimental evidence at protein level: Swiss-Prot protein existence level 1. Functions as a negative regulator of the PI3 kinase/PI3K activity associated with endosomal membranes via BECN1, a core subunit of the PI3K complex. By modifying the phosphatidylinositol 3- phosphate/PtdInsP3 content of endosomal membranes may regulate endosome fusion, recycling, sorting and early to late endosome transport (PubMed:26783301). It is for instance, required for the delivery of cargos like BST2/tetherin from early to late endosome and thereby participates indirectly to their degradation by
   6920..6940    +  CDS            TEV site: tobacco etch virus (TEV) protease recognition and cleavage site
   6956..7839    +  CDS            HaloTag® (fragment): modified bacterial dehalogenase that forms covalent bonds with chloroalkane derivatives
   7869..7918    +  CDS            SET1 (fragment): solubility-enhancement tag derived from T7 phage gene 10B
   7926..7945    +  terminator     T7 terminator (fragment): transcription terminator for bacteriophage T7 RNA polymerase
   7967..8088    -  polyA_signal   SV40 poly(A) signal: SV40 polyadenylation signal
   8111..8179    -  CDS            large T antigen (fragment): large T antigen from SV40 (simian virus 40)
   8184..8216    +  rep_origin     M13 ori (fragment): M13 bacteriophage origin of replication; arrow indicates direction of (+) strand synthesis
   8217..8268    -  misc_feature   bom (fragment): basis of mobility region from pBR322
   8333..8690    +  promoter       SV40 promoter: SV40 enhancer and early promoter
   8741..9532    +  CDS            neo: KKA2_KLEPN - Also known as kan, nptII. Experimental evidence at protein level: Swiss-Prot protein existence level 1. Resistance to kanamycin, neomycin, paromomycin, ribostamycin, butirosin and gentamicin B. From Klebsiella pneumoniae.
   9599..9647    +  polyA_signal   poly(A) signal: synthetic polyadenylation signal
   9668..9760    -  CDS            tnpA (fragment): TN5P_ECOLX - Also known as tnp. Experimental evidence at protein level: Swiss-Prot protein existence level 1. Mediates transposition of transposon Tn5 by a 'cut and paste' mechanism. First, the monomeric transposase binds the 19 bp inverted DNA repeats flanking the transposon. Then, dimerization of the DNA- bound transposase creates a synaptic DNA complex. After nicking of the first DNA strand, excision of the transposon proceeds through a series of intermediates. The transposase then mediates the insertion of the transposon at a new site by strand transfer. The activity of the wild- type tran
   9803..9907    +  promoter       AmpR promoter: bla
   9908..10768   +  CDS            AmpR: β-lactamase; bla; confers resistance to ampicillin, carbenicillin, and related antibiotics
  10926..11514   -  rep_origin     ori: high-copy-number ColE1/pMB1/pBR322/pUC origin of replication
  11630..11913   +  misc_feature   cer region: ColE1-derived recombination site that helps to maintain plasmids as monomers
>Addgene plasmid #210993 | pHTC-HaloTag_WDR81:1-1941 | addgene full sequence | sequence record 423331 | Addgene NGS Result
TCAATATTGGCCATTAGCCATATTATTCATTGGTTATATAGCATAAATCAATATTGGCTATTGGCCATTG
CATACGTTGTATCTATATCATAATATGTACATTTATATTGGCTCATGTCCAATATGACCGCCATGTTGGC
ATTGATTATTGACTAGTTATTAATAGTAATCAATTACGGGGTCATTAGTTCATAGCCCATATATGGAGTT
CCGCGTTACATAACTTACGGTAAATGGCCCGCCTGGCTGACCGCCCAACGACCCCCGCCCATTGACGTCA
ATAATGACGTATGTTCCCATAGTAACGCCAATAGGGACTTTCCATTGACGTCAATGGGTGGAGTATTTAC
GGTAAACTGCCCACTTGGCAGTACATCAAGTGTATCATATGCCAAGTCCGCCCCCTATTGACGTCAATGA
CGGTAAATGGCCCGCCTGGCATTATGCCCAGTACATGACCTTACGGGACTTTCCTACTTGGCAGTACATC
TACGTATTAGTCATCGCTATTACCATGGTGATGCGGTTTTGGCAGTACACCAATGGGCGTGGATAGCGGT
TTGACTCACGGGGATTTCCAAGTCTCCACCCCATTGACGTCAATGGGAGTTTGTTTTGGCACCAAAATCA
ACGGGACTTTCCAAAATGTCGTAATAACCCCGCCCCGTTGACGCAAATGGGCGGTAGGCGTGTACGGTGG
GAGGTCTATATAAGCAGAGCTGGTTTAGTGAACCGTCAGATCACTAGAAGCTTTATTGCGGTAGTTTATC
ACAGTTAAATTGCTAACGCAGTCAGTGCTTCTGACACAACAGTCTCGAACTTAAGCTGCAGAAGTTGGTC
GTGAGGCACTGGGCAGGTAAGTATCAAGGTTACAAGACAGGTTTAAGGAGACCAATAGAAACTGGGCTTG
TCGAGACAGAGAAGACTCTTGCGTTTCTGATAGGCACCTATTGGTCTTACTGACATCCACTTTGCCTTTC
TCTCCACAGGTGTCCACTCCCAGTTCAATTACAGCTCTTAAGGCTAGAGTATTAATACGACTCACTATAG
GGCTAGCAAAGCGATCGCTTCCGAATTCACCATGGCACAGGGCTCTGGGGGTCGAGAAGGTGCACTCCGG
ACGCCTGCTGGTGGATGGCACAGCCCGCCTTCCCCTGACATGCAGGAATTGCTTCGCTCCGTAGAAAGGG
ATCTCTCTATAGATCCACGCCAGCTTGCGCCGGCACCTGGAGGTACGCATGTCGTAGCCCTGGTACCGGC
CAGGTGGCTCGCCAGTCTGAGAGATAGACGACTCCCATTGGGACCTTGCCCCAGGGCTGAGGGACTTGGT
GAGGCGGAGGTGCGAACCTTGCTGCAGAGGTCTGTCCAGAGGCTTCCTGCGGGTTGGACAAGGGTAGAGG
TGCACGGTCTCCGAAAACGGCGGTTGTCCTATCCGCTGGGTGGTGGCCTCCCTTTTGAGGACGGAAGTTG
CGGCCCTGAAACTCTCACCCGGTTTATGCAAGAAGTAGCCGCACAAAACTACCGAAATCTGTGGAGGCAT
GCTTATCATACGTACGGGCAACCGTATTCCCATTCCCCTGCGCCGAGCGCAGTACCCGCACTGGATAGTG
TGCGACAAGCTCTTCAGCGGGTTTATGGTTGTTCTTTTTTGCCCGTTGGCGAAACGACGCAATGCCCCTC
TTACGCTCGAGAGGGACCTTGTCCTCCACGAGGGAGCCCTGCCTGTCCTTCCTTGTTGCGGGCAGAGGCT
CTCCTCGAGAGTCCGGAGATGCTGTATGTTGTGCACCCTTACGTGCAGTTTAGCCTGCATGATGTGGTGA
CCTTCAGCCCAGCAAAGTTGACTAATAGTCAGGCAAAAGTGCTCTTTATCTTGTTTCGAGTCCTGCGAGC
CATGGACGCTTGCCACCGGCAAGGTCTCGCCTGCGGTGCATTGTCTCTTTACCATATTGCCGTCGATGAG
AAGCTCTGCAGTGAGCTTAGATTGGATCTGAGTGCTTACGAACGGCCTGAGGAGGACGAGAATGAGGAGG
CCCCAGTGGCGCGAGACGAAGCGGGTATCGTATCCCAAGAGGAGCAGGGTGGCCAACCCGGTCAACCCAC
GGGTCAAGAAGAGCTTAGATCTCTCGTGCTTGACTGGGTCCACGGCAGAATCTCCAACTTCCACTATTTG
ATGCAACTCAACAGACTGGCGGGGCGGAGGCAGGGTGACCCGAATTACCATCCAGTCCTGCCGTGGGTGG
TAGATTTCACAACCCCACATGGTCGGTTCCGAGACCTCCGGAAATCTAAGTTCAGGTTGAACAAGGGCGA
TAAGCAACTGGACTTTACCTATGAAATGACTCGGCAGGCCTTTGTAGCGGGCGGAGCAGGGGGGGGAGAG
CCTCCCCACGTGCCGCATCATATCTCAGATGTCCTGTCCGACATCACCTACTATGTGTACAAAGCCAGAA
GGACTCCTCGGTCTGTTTTGTGTGGACACGTTCGCGCCCAATGGGAACCCCATGAATATCCAGCGTCAAT
GGAGCGAATGCAGAATTGGACGCCAGACGAATGTATTCCTGAGTTCTACACCGACCCGAGTATATTTCGA
TCTATTCACCCCGATATGCCTGACTTGGATGTGCCCGCATGGTGCTCAAGTAGCCAGGAGTTCGTAGCTG
CCCATCGCGCCTTGTTGGAATCACGGGAAGTAAGCCGGGATCTGCACCATTGGATTGACCTTACATTCGG
ATACAAATTGCAGGGTAAAGAGGCAGTTAAGGAAAAGAACGTTTGTCTTCATCTGGTTGACGCACACACG
CATCTTGCGTCCTACGGGGTTGTCCAATTGTTCGATCAACCCCATCCGCAAAGGCTCGCTGGCGCCCCAG
CTCTTGCCCCAGAACCGCCGCTTATACCTAAACTTCTGGTGCAGACGATACAAGAAACCACTGGTCGAGA
GGATTTTACCGAAAATCCTGGGCAATTGCCCAACGGAGTCGGCAGACCAGTATTGGAAGCAACCCCCTGT
GAAGCTTCTTGGACTAGGGATAGACCTGTGGCCGGTGAAGATGACCTGGAGCAAGCCACCGAAGCACTGG
ATAGTATAAGCCTCGCGGGAAAGGCCGGGGACCAGCTCGGAAGCAGCTCTCAAGCCAGTCCTGGCCTCCT
CAGCTTTTCAGTCGCGAGTGCCTCAAGACCTGGGCGGCGCAACAAAGCCGCCGGTGCCGACCCAGGCGAA
GGGGAGGAAGGGAGGATATTGCTTCCAGAAGGGTTCAATCCTATGCAGGCCTTGGAGGAGCTGGAAAAAA
CAGGAAACTTCCTTGCTAAGGGCCTTGGCGGCCTGCTGGAGGTCCCAGAGCAGCCTAGGGTACAGCCCGC
GGTACCCTTGCAGTGCCTGTTGCACCGAGACATGCAGGCCTTGGGTGTCCTCCTCGCGGAAATGGTGTTT
GCGACGCGAGTCCGAACGCTCCAACCTGACGCTCCTTTGTGGGTGCGCTTTCAGGCAGTGCGCGGACTTT
GTACACGGCACCCGAAGGAGGTGCCAGTTTCCCTTCAGCCTGTATTGGATACATTGTTGCAGATGTCCGG
ACCGGAGGTTCCCATGGGTGCCGAGCGGGGTAAGCTTGACCAATTGTTCGAGTATCGACCGGTGAGTCAA
GGACTTCCACCCCCATGCCCATCACAGCTGCTGTCCCCCTTTAGCTCAGTAGTTCCCTTCCCTCCTTATT
TCCCGGCACTGCATAGGTTTATTCTGCTTTATCAGGCTCGACGCGTCGAGGATGAGGCCCAAGGCCGGGA
GTTGGTATTCGCCCTCTGGCAACAGCTGGGCGCTGTGCTTAAAGACATTACCCCAGAGGGACTTGAGATA
TTGCTGCCCTTTGTCCTCAGCCTTATGTCCGAGGAACATACCGCGGTGTATACAGCCTGGTACCTCTTTG
AGCCTGTTGCGAAGGCTCTGGGACCTAAGAACGCAAATAAGTACCTCCTGAAACCCCTCATAGGAGCTTA
TGAGTCCCCTTGCCAATTGCACGGGAGGTTTTATTTGTATACAGATTGTTTTGTGGCCCAGCTCATGGTA
AGATTGGGCCTGCAGGCCTTTTTGACGCACCTGTTGCCGCACGTACTCCAAGTATTGGCCGGAGCTGAAG
CATCACAGGAAGAGTCAAAGGATCTGGCGGGAGCTGCTGAAGAAGAAGAGTCCGGTCTTCCAGGGGCGGG
CCCAGGCAGTTGCGCATTTGGAGAGGAAATCCCGATGGATGGCGAACCTCCAGCGTCTTCAGGTCTCGGA
CTCCCAGACTATACAAGCGGGGTTAGCTTCCACGATCAGGCTGACCTCCCCGAGACCGAAGATTTCCAAG
CTGGTCTGTATGTAACCGAAAGTCCACAACCGCAAGAAGCGGAGGCAGTGTCCTTGGGTCGACTCAGCGA
CAAATCTTCTACATCCGAAACTTCTCTGGGCGAGGAGAGGGCACCGGATGAAGGAGGGGCCCCTGTTGAC
AAAAGCTCACTTAGGTCCGGAGATAGTAGTCAAGATCTCAAACAGTCTGAAGGATCCGAAGAAGAAGAGG
AGGAAGAGGATTCCTGTGTTGTGCTGGAGGAGGAAGAGGGAGAACAGGAGGAAGTTACCGGCGCAAGTGA
ACTGACACTTAGTGATACGGTGCTCTCAATGGAGACCGTAGTCGCCGGTGGCTCAGGAGGAGACGGGGAA
GAGGAAGAGGAGGCCCTGCCAGAACAATCAGAAGGTAAAGAACAAAAGATCCTCCTTGACACCGCCTGTA
AGATGGTCCGCTGGCTCTCCGCTAAGTTGGGACCAACGGTTGCGAGTCGGCACGTGGCGCGGAATCTCCT
GAGACTGCTCACAAGCTGCTACGTTGGCCCTACTAGGCAACAGTTCACAGTCTCCTCTGGAGAATCCCCC
CCACTCTCCGCTGGAAACATCTACCAGAAGAGACCAGTACTGGGTGACATCGTCTCTGGGCCAGTGTTGA
GCTGCTTGTTGCACATCGCACGATTGTATGGCGAACCGGTACTTACGTATCAATACCTGCCATATATTTC
TTACCTCGTGGCCCCCGGCTCAGCTTCTGGGCCCTCCCGCCTCAATAGCCGAAAAGAAGCGGGTCTGCTT
GCTGCTGTCACGTTGACTCAAAAAATTATTGTATACCTTAGCGACACGACACTGATGGACATCTTGCCAA
GAATCAGCCATGAGGTGCTGCTTCCAGTCTTGTCATTTTTGACCAGTCTTGTTACGGGGTTTCCGTCCGG
TGCCCAAGCAAGGACTATCCTTTGTGTAAAAACAATATCATTGATAGCACTCATTTGCCTTAGGATTGGA
CAGGAGATGGTACAACAACATTTGTCCGAACCCGTAGCTACTTTTTTCCAAGTCTTTAGTCAGCTGCACG
AGCTCCGCCAGCAGGACTTGAAGTTGGATCCTGCTGGTAGGGGAGAGGGCCAACTGCCCCAGGTCGTTTT
CAGCGATGGGCAACAAAGGCCAGTCGACCCGGCCCTCCTGGATGAACTCCAAAAAGTTTTCACCCTGGAA
ATGGCCTACACGATATACGTGCCTTTTTCATGCCTTTTGGGTGATATAATCAGAAAAATTATCCCTAATC
ATGAACTCGTTGGAGAACTTGCTGCCCTGTATCTTGAAAGCATTTCACCCAGTTCAAGGAATCCAGCAAG
TGTTGAACCGACAATGCCTGGTACGGGACCCGAGTGGGATCCTCATGGTGGTGGCTGCCCGCAAGACGAC
GGGCATTCTGGTACATTCGGTAGCGTCCTTGTCGGCAATCGCATTCAGATACCTAATGACTCCCGCCCCG
AGAATCCTGGTCCTTTGGGACCGATATCAGGGGTGGGTGGGGGAGGACTCGGAAGCGGCTCCGACGACAA
TGCCCTCAAACAGGAACTGCCACGAAGTGTCCACGGCCTGTCAGGAAACTGGCTGGCATACTGGCAATAT
GAAATTGGTGTTAGTCAGCAAGATGCCCACTTCCATTTCCATCAAATCCGACTTCAATCCTTCCCTGGAC
ACTCAGGTGCAGTCAAGTGTGTGGCGCCTCTTTCCAGCGAAGACTTTTTTCTCTCAGGATCAAAAGATCG
GACTGTACGCTTGTGGCCACTCTACAACTATGGTGATGGCACTTCCGAAACAGCTCCTAGGCTGGTTTAT
ACTCAACACCGAAAATCAGTATTTTTCGTAGGACAGCTCGAAGCGCCACAGCACGTTGTAAGCTGTGACG
GGGCCGTGCACGTATGGGATCCTTTCACCGGTAAGACCCTGCGCACTGTTGAGCCTCTCGACTCTAGGGT
ACCCTTGACTGCCGTCGCAGTTATGCCGGCCCCACATACGTCTATCACCATGGCTAGCAGCGACTCTACG
TTGCGGTTTGTAGACTGTCGGAAGCCCGGTCTGCAGCACGAATTCAGATTGGGAGGTGGACTTAACCCCG
GGCTGGTCAGAGCTTTGGCTATCTCTCCATCAGGCCGCTCAGTAGTGGCCGGATTTTCTAGTGGGTTCAT
GGTCCTGCTCGACACGCGGACCGGTCTGGTTCTTCGGGGCTGGCCCGCGCATGAAGGTGACATTTTGCAG
ATCAAAGCCGTTGAAGGAAGTGTGCTGGTATCATCATCCAGCGATCACAGTCTCACGGTGTGGAAAGAGC
TGGAACAGAAACCGACACATCATTACAAATCAGCCTCAGATCCGATCCATACCTTCGATTTGTACGGGAG
TGAAGTTGTGACGGGCACGGTTTCCAACAAGATCGGCGTTTGTAGTTTGCTCGAACCACCCTCACAGGCC
ACGACCAAGCTCAGTAGTGAGAATTTTCGAGGAACCCTCACAAGTCTTGCCCTGCTCCCGACAAAACGCC
ATCTGCTCTTGGGATCAGATAATGGCGTTATTAGGTTGCTTGCACTCGAGCCAACCACTGAGGATCTGTA
CTTTCAGAGCGATAACGATGGATCCGAAATCGGTACTGGCTTTCCATTCGACCCCCATTATGTGGAAGTC
CTGGGCGAGCGCATGCACTACGTCGATGTTGGTCCGCGCGATGGCACCCCTGTGCTGTTCCTGCACGGTA
ACCCGACCTCCTCCTACGTGTGGCGCAACATCATCCCGCATGTTGCACCGACCCATCGCTGCATTGCTCC
AGACCTGATCGGTATGGGCAAATCCGACAAACCAGACCTGGGTTATTTCTTCGACGACCACGTCCGCTTC
ATGGATGCCTTCATCGAAGCCCTGGGTCTGGAAGAGGTCGTCCTGGTCATTCACGACTGGGGCTCCGCTC
TGGGTTTCCACTGGGCCAAGCGCAATCCAGAGCGCGTCAAAGGTATTGCATTTATGGAGTTCATCCGCCC
TATCCCGACCTGGGACGAATGGCCAGAATTTGCCCGCGAGACCTTCCAGGCCTTCCGCACCACCGACGTC
GGCCGCAAGCTGATCATCGATCAGAACGTTTTTATCGAGGGTACGCTGCCGATGGGTGTCGTCCGCCCGC
TGACTGAAGTCGAGATGGACCATTACCGCGAGCCGTTCCTGAATCCTGTTGACCGCGAGCCACTGTGGCG
CTTCCCAAACGAGCTGCCAATCGCCGGTGAGCCAGCGAACATCGTCGCGCTGGTCGAAGAATACATGGAC
TGGCTGCACCAGTCCCCTGTCCCGAAGCTGCTGTTCTGGGGCACCCCAGGCGTTCTGATCCCACCGGCCG
AAGCCGCTCGCCTGGCCAAAAGCCTGCCTAACTGCAAGGCTGTGGACATCGGCCCGGGTCTGAATCTGCT
GCAAGAAGACAACCCGGACCTGATCGGCAGCGAGATCGCGCGCTGGCTGTCTACTCTGGAGATTTCCGGT
TAATAGAATTGGCATGCAAGCTGATCCGGCTGCTAACAAAGCCCGAAAGGAAGCTGAGTTGGCTGCTGCC
ACCGCTGAGCAATAACTAGCATAACCCCTTGGGGCGGCCGCTTCGAGCAGACATGATAAGATACATTGAT
GAGTTTGGACAAACCACAACTAGAATGCAGTGAAAAAAATGCTTTATTTGTGAAATTTGTGATGCTATTG
CTTTATTTGTAACCATTATAAGCTGCAATAAACAAGTTAACAACAACAATTGCATTCATTTTATGTTTCA
GGTTCAGGGGGAGATGTGGGAGGTTTTTTTAAGCAAGTAAAACCTCTACAAATGTGGTAAAATCGAATTT
TAACAAAATATTAACGCTTACAATTTCCTGATGCGGTATTTTCTCCTTACGCATCTGTGCGGTATTTCAC
ACCGCATACGCGGATCTGCGCAGCACCATGGCCTGAAATAACCTCTGAAAGAGGAACTTGGTTAGGTACC
TTCTGAGGCGGAAAGAACCAGCTGTGGAATGTGTGTCAGTTAGGGTGTGGAAAGTCCCCAGGCTCCCCAG
CAGGCAGAAGTATGCAAAGCATGCATCTCAATTAGTCAGCAACCAGGTGTGGAAAGTCCCCAGGCTCCCC
AGCAGGCAGAAGTATGCAAAGCATGCATCTCAATTAGTCAGCAACCATAGTCCCGCCCCTAACTCCGCCC
ATCCCGCCCCTAACTCCGCCCAGTTCCGCCCATTCTCCGCCCCATGGCTGACTAATTTTTTTTATTTATG
CAGAGGCCGAGGCCGCCTCGGCCTCTGAGCTATTCCAGAAGTAGTGAGGAGGCTTTTTTGGAGGCCTAGG
CTTTTGCAAAAAGCTTGATTCTTCTGACACAACAGTCTCGAACTTAAGGCTAGAGCCACCATGATTGAAC
AAGATGGATTGCACGCAGGTTCTCCGGCCGCTTGGGTGGAGAGGCTATTCGGCTATGACTGGGCACAACA
GACAATCGGCTGCTCTGATGCCGCCGTGTTCCGGCTGTCAGCGCAGGGGCGCCCGGTTCTTTTTGTCAAG
ACCGACCTGTCCGGTGCCCTGAATGAACTGCAGGACGAGGCAGCGCGGCTATCGTGGCTGGCCACGACGG
GCGTTCCTTGCGCAGCTGTGCTCGACGTTGTCACTGAAGCGGGAAGGGACTGGCTGCTATTGGGCGAAGT
GCCGGGGCAGGATCTCCTGTCATCTCACCTTGCTCCTGCCGAGAAAGTATCCATCATGGCTGATGCAATG
CGGCGGCTGCATACGCTTGATCCGGCTACCTGCCCATTCGACCACCAAGCGAAACATCGCATCGAGCGAG
CACGTACTCGGATGGAAGCCGGTCTTGTCGATCAGGATGATCTGGACGAAGAGCATCAGGGGCTCGCGCC
AGCCGAACTGTTCGCCAGGCTCAAGGCGCGCATGCCCGACGGCGAGGATCTCGTCGTGACCCATGGCGAT
GCCTGCTTGCCGAATATCATGGTGGAAAATGGCCGCTTTTCTGGATTCATCGACTGTGGCCGGCTGGGTG
TGGCGGACCGCTATCAGGACATAGCGTTGGCTACCCGTGATATTGCTGAAGAGCTTGGCGGCGAATGGGC
TGACCGCTTCCTCGTGCTTTACGGTATCGCCGCTCCCGATTCGCAGCGCATCGCCTTCTATCGCCTTCTT
GACGAGTTCTTCTGAGCGGGACTCTGGGGTTCGAAATGACCGACCAAGCGACGCCCAACCTGCCATCACG
ATGGCCGCAATAAAATATCTTTATTTTCATTACATCTGTGTGTTGGTTTTTTGTGTGAATCGATAGCGAT
AAGGATCCTCTTTGCGCTTGCGTTTTCCCTTGTCCAGATAGCCCAGTAGCTGACATTCATCCGGGGTCAG
CACCGTTTCTGCGGACTGGCTTTCTACGTAATGGTTTCTTAGACGTCAGGTGGCACTTTTCGGGGAAATG
TGCGCGGAACCCCTATTTGTTTATTTTTCTAAATACATTCAAATATGTATCCGCTCATGAGACAATAACC
CTGATAAATGCTTCAATAATATTGAAAAAGGAAGAGTATGAGTATTCAACATTTCCGTGTCGCCCTTATT
CCCTTTTTTGCGGCATTTTGCCTTCCTGTTTTTGCTCACCCAGAAACGCTGGTGAAAGTAAAAGATGCTG
AAGATCAGTTGGGTGCACGAGTGGGTTACATCGAACTGGATCTCAACAGCGGTAAGATCCTTGAGAGTTT
TCGCCCCGAAGAACGTTTTCCAATGATGAGCACTTTCAAAGTTCTGCTATGTGGCGCGGTATTATCCCGT
ATTGACGCCGGGCAAGAGCAACTCGGTCGCCGCATACACTATTCTCAGAATGACTTGGTTGAGTACTCAC
CAGTCACAGAAAAGCATCTTACGGATGGCATGACAGTAAGAGAATTATGCAGTGCTGCCATAACCATGAG
TGATAACACTGCGGCCAACTTACTTCTGACAACTATCGGAGGACCGAAGGAGCTAACCGCTTTTTTGCAC
AACATGGGGGATCATGTAACTCGCCTTGATCGTTGGGAACCGGAGCTGAATGAAGCCATACCAAACGACG
AGCGTGACACCACGATGCCTGTAGCAATGGCAACAACGTTGCGCAAACTATTAACTGGCGAACTACTTAC
TCTAGCTTCCCGGCAACAATTAATAGACTGGATGGAGGCGGATAAAGTTGCAGGACCACTTCTGCGCTCG
GCCCTTCCGGCTGGCTGGTTTATTGCTGATAAATCTGGAGCCGGTGAGCGTGGGTCTCGCGGTATCATTG
CAGCACTGGGGCCAGATGGTAAGCCCTCCCGTATCGTAGTTATCTACACGACGGGGAGTCAGGCAACTAT
GGATGAACGAAATAGACAGATCGCTGAGATAGGTGCCTCACTGATTAAGCATTGGTAATTCGAAATGACC
GACCAAGCGACGCCCAACCGGTATCAGCTCACTCAAAGGCGGTAATACGGTTATCCACAGAATCAGGGGA
TAACGCAGGAAAGAACATGTGAGCAAAAGGCCAGCAAAAGGCCAGGAACCGTAAAAAGGCCGCGTTGCTG
GCGTTTTTCCATAGGCTCCGCCCCCCTGACGAGCATCACAAAAATCGACGCTCAAGTCAGAGGTGGCGAA
ACCCGACAGGACTATAAAGATACCAGGCGTTTCCCCCTGGAAGCTCCCTCGTGCGCTCTCCTGTTCCGAC
CCTGCCGCTTACCGGATACCTGTCCGCCTTTCTCCCTTCGGGAAGCGTGGCGCTTTCTCATAGCTCACGC
TGTAGGTATCTCAGTTCGGTGTAGGTCGTTCGCTCCAAGCTGGGCTGTGTGCACGAACCCCCCGTTCAGC
CCGACCGCTGCGCCTTATCCGGTAACTATCGTCTTGAGTCCAACCCGGTAAGACACGACTTATCGCCACT
GGCAGCAGCCACTGGTAACAGGATTAGCAGAGCGAGGTATGTAGGCGGTGCTACAGAGTTCTTGAAGTGG
TGGCCTAACTACGGCTACACTAGAAGGACAGTATTTGGTATCTGCGCTCTGCTGAAGCCAGTTACCTTCG
GAAAAAGAGTTGGTAGCTCTTGATCCGGCAAACAAACCACCGCTGGTAGCGGTGGTTTTTTTGTTTGCAA
GCAGCAGATTACGCGCAGAAAAAAAGGATTTCAAGAAGATCCTTTGATCTTTTCTACGGGGTCTGACGCT
CAGTGGAACGAAAACTCACGTTAAGGGATTTTGGTCATGAGATTATCAAAAAGGATCTTCACCTAGATCC
TTTTATAGTCCGGAAATACAGGAACGCACGCTGGATGGCCCTTCGCTGGGATGGTGAAACCATGAAAAAT
GGCAGCTTCAGTGGATTAAGTGGGGGTAATGTGGCCTGTACCCTCTGGTTGCATAGGTATTCATACGGTT
AAAATTTATCAGGCGCGATTGCGGCAGTTTTTCGGGTGGTTTGTTGCCATTTTTACCTGTCTGCTGCCGT
GATCGCGCTGAACGCGTTTTAGCGGTGCGTACAATTAAGGGATTATGGTAAATCCACTTACTGTCTGCCC
TCGTAGCCATCGAGATAAACCGCAGTACTCCGGCCACGATGCGTCCGGCGTAGAGGATCGAGATCT
