>Addgene plasmid #210993 | pHTC-HaloTag_WDR81:1-1941 | depositor partial sequence | sequence record 411466 | Insert sequence
ATGGCACAGGGCTCTGGGGGTCGAGAAGGTGCACTCCGGACGCCTGCTGGTGGATGGCACAGCCCGCCTT
CCCCTGACATGCAGGAATTGCTTCGCTCCGTAGAAAGGGATCTCTCTATAGATCCACGCCAGCTTGCGCC
GGCACCTGGAGGTACGCATGTCGTAGCCCTGGTACCGGCCAGGTGGCTCGCCAGTCTGAGAGATAGACGA
CTCCCATTGGGACCTTGCCCCAGGGCTGAGGGACTTGGTGAGGCGGAGGTGCGAACCTTGCTGCAGAGGT
CTGTCCAGAGGCTTCCTGCGGGTTGGACAAGGGTAGAGGTGCACGGTCTCCGAAAACGGCGGTTGTCCTA
TCCGCTGGGTGGTGGCCTCCCTTTTGAGGACGGAAGTTGCGGCCCTGAAACTCTCACCCGGTTTATGCAA
GAAGTAGCCGCACAAAACTACCGAAATCTGTGGAGGCATGCTTATCATACGTACGGGCAACCGTATTCCC
ATTCCCCTGCGCCGAGCGCAGTACCCGCACTGGATAGTGTGCGACAAGCTCTTCAGCGGGTTTATGGTTG
TTCTTTTTTGCCCGTTGGCGAAACGACGCAATGCCCCTCTTACGCTCGAGAGGGACCTTGTCCTCCACGA
GGGAGCCCTGCCTGTCCTTCCTTGTTGCGGGCAGAGGCTCTCCTCGAGAGTCCGGAGATGCTGTATGTTG
TGCACCCTTACGTGCAGTTTAGCCTGCATGATGTGGTGACCTTCAGCCCAGCAAAGTTGACTAATAGTCA
GGCAAAAGTGCTCTTTATCTTGTTTCGAGTCCTGCGAGCCATGGACGCTTGCCACCGGCAAGGTCTCGCC
TGCGGTGCATTGTCTCTTTACCATATTGCCGTCGATGAGAAGCTCTGCAGTGAGCTTAGATTGGATCTGA
GTGCTTACGAACGGCCTGAGGAGGACGAGAATGAGGAGGCCCCAGTGGCGCGAGACGAAGCGGGTATCGT
ATCCCAAGAGGAGCAGGGTGGCCAACCCGGTCAACCCACGGGTCAAGAAGAGCTTAGATCTCTCGTGCTT
GACTGGGTCCACGGCAGAATCTCCAACTTCCACTATTTGATGCAACTCAACAGACTGGCGGGGCGGAGGC
AGGGTGACCCGAATTACCATCCAGTCCTGCCGTGGGTGGTAGATTTCACAACCCCACATGGTCGGTTCCG
AGACCTCCGGAAATCTAAGTTCAGGTTGAACAAGGGCGATAAGCAACTGGACTTTACCTATGAAATGACT
CGGCAGGCCTTTGTAGCGGGCGGAGCAGGGGGGGGAGAGCCTCCCCACGTGCCGCATCATATCTCAGATG
TCCTGTCCGACATCACCTACTATGTGTACAAAGCCAGAAGGACTCCTCGGTCTGTTTTGTGTGGACACGT
TCGCGCCCAATGGGAACCCCATGAATATCCAGCGTCAATGGAGCGAATGCAGAATTGGACGCCAGACGAA
TGTATTCCTGAGTTCTACACCGACCCGAGTATATTTCGATCTATTCACCCCGATATGCCTGACTTGGATG
TGCCCGCATGGTGCTCAAGTAGCCAGGAGTTCGTAGCTGCCCATCGCGCCTTGTTGGAATCACGGGAAGT
AAGCCGGGATCTGCACCATTGGATTGACCTTACATTCGGATACAAATTGCAGGGTAAAGAGGCAGTTAAG
GAAAAGAACGTTTGTCTTCATCTGGTTGACGCACACACGCATCTTGCGTCCTACGGGGTTGTCCAATTGT
TCGATCAACCCCATCCGCAAAGGCTCGCTGGCGCCCCAGCTCTTGCCCCAGAACCGCCGCTTATACCTAA
ACTTCTGGTGCAGACGATACAAGAAACCACTGGTCGAGAGGATTTTACCGAAAATCCTGGGCAATTGCCC
AACGGAGTCGGCAGACCAGTATTGGAAGCAACCCCCTGTGAAGCTTCTTGGACTAGGGATAGACCTGTGG
CCGGTGAAGATGACCTGGAGCAAGCCACCGAAGCACTGGATAGTATAAGCCTCGCGGGAAAGGCCGGGGA
CCAGCTCGGAAGCAGCTCTCAAGCCAGTCCTGGCCTCCTCAGCTTTTCAGTCGCGAGTGCCTCAAGACCT
GGGCGGCGCAACAAAGCCGCCGGTGCCGACCCAGGCGAAGGGGAGGAAGGGAGGATATTGCTTCCAGAAG
GGTTCAATCCTATGCAGGCCTTGGAGGAGCTGGAAAAAACAGGAAACTTCCTTGCTAAGGGCCTTGGCGG
CCTGCTGGAGGTCCCAGAGCAGCCTAGGGTACAGCCCGCGGTACCCTTGCAGTGCCTGTTGCACCGAGAC
ATGCAGGCCTTGGGTGTCCTCCTCGCGGAAATGGTGTTTGCGACGCGAGTCCGAACGCTCCAACCTGACG
CTCCTTTGTGGGTGCGCTTTCAGGCAGTGCGCGGACTTTGTACACGGCACCCGAAGGAGGTGCCAGTTTC
CCTTCAGCCTGTATTGGATACATTGTTGCAGATGTCCGGACCGGAGGTTCCCATGGGTGCCGAGCGGGGT
AAGCTTGACCAATTGTTCGAGTATCGACCGGTGAGTCAAGGACTTCCACCCCCATGCCCATCACAGCTGC
TGTCCCCCTTTAGCTCAGTAGTTCCCTTCCCTCCTTATTTCCCGGCACTGCATAGGTTTATTCTGCTTTA
TCAGGCTCGACGCGTCGAGGATGAGGCCCAAGGCCGGGAGTTGGTATTCGCCCTCTGGCAACAGCTGGGC
GCTGTGCTTAAAGACATTACCCCAGAGGGACTTGAGATATTGCTGCCCTTTGTCCTCAGCCTTATGTCCG
AGGAACATACCGCGGTGTATACAGCCTGGTACCTCTTTGAGCCTGTTGCGAAGGCTCTGGGACCTAAGAA
CGCAAATAAGTACCTCCTGAAACCCCTCATAGGAGCTTATGAGTCCCCTTGCCAATTGCACGGGAGGTTT
TATTTGTATACAGATTGTTTTGTGGCCCAGCTCATGGTAAGATTGGGCCTGCAGGCCTTTTTGACGCACC
TGTTGCCGCACGTACTCCAAGTATTGGCCGGAGCTGAAGCATCACAGGAAGAGTCAAAGGATCTGGCGGG
AGCTGCTGAAGAAGAAGAGTCCGGTCTTCCAGGGGCGGGCCCAGGCAGTTGCGCATTTGGAGAGGAAATC
CCGATGGATGGCGAACCTCCAGCGTCTTCAGGTCTCGGACTCCCAGACTATACAAGCGGGGTTAGCTTCC
ACGATCAGGCTGACCTCCCCGAGACCGAAGATTTCCAAGCTGGTCTGTATGTAACCGAAAGTCCACAACC
GCAAGAAGCGGAGGCAGTGTCCTTGGGTCGACTCAGCGACAAATCTTCTACATCCGAAACTTCTCTGGGC
GAGGAGAGGGCACCGGATGAAGGAGGGGCCCCTGTTGACAAAAGCTCACTTAGGTCCGGAGATAGTAGTC
AAGATCTCAAACAGTCTGAAGGATCCGAAGAAGAAGAGGAGGAAGAGGATTCCTGTGTTGTGCTGGAGGA
GGAAGAGGGAGAACAGGAGGAAGTTACCGGCGCAAGTGAACTGACACTTAGTGATACGGTGCTCTCAATG
GAGACCGTAGTCGCCGGTGGCTCAGGAGGAGACGGGGAAGAGGAAGAGGAGGCCCTGCCAGAACAATCAG
AAGGTAAAGAACAAAAGATCCTCCTTGACACCGCCTGTAAGATGGTCCGCTGGCTCTCCGCTAAGTTGGG
ACCAACGGTTGCGAGTCGGCACGTGGCGCGGAATCTCCTGAGACTGCTCACAAGCTGCTACGTTGGCCCT
ACTAGGCAACAGTTCACAGTCTCCTCTGGAGAATCCCCCCCACTCTCCGCTGGAAACATCTACCAGAAGA
GACCAGTACTGGGTGACATCGTCTCTGGGCCAGTGTTGAGCTGCTTGTTGCACATCGCACGATTGTATGG
CGAACCGGTACTTACGTATCAATACCTGCCATATATTTCTTACCTCGTGGCCCCCGGCTCAGCTTCTGGG
CCCTCCCGCCTCAATAGCCGAAAAGAAGCGGGTCTGCTTGCTGCTGTCACGTTGACTCAAAAAATTATTG
TATACCTTAGCGACACGACACTGATGGACATCTTGCCAAGAATCAGCCATGAGGTGCTGCTTCCAGTCTT
GTCATTTTTGACCAGTCTTGTTACGGGGTTTCCGTCCGGTGCCCAAGCAAGGACTATCCTTTGTGTAAAA
ACAATATCATTGATAGCACTCATTTGCCTTAGGATTGGACAGGAGATGGTACAACAACATTTGTCCGAAC
CCGTAGCTACTTTTTTCCAAGTCTTTAGTCAGCTGCACGAGCTCCGCCAGCAGGACTTGAAGTTGGATCC
TGCTGGTAGGGGAGAGGGCCAACTGCCCCAGGTCGTTTTCAGCGATGGGCAACAAAGGCCAGTCGACCCG
GCCCTCCTGGATGAACTCCAAAAAGTTTTCACCCTGGAAATGGCCTACACGATATACGTGCCTTTTTCAT
GCCTTTTGGGTGATATAATCAGAAAAATTATCCCTAATCATGAACTCGTTGGAGAACTTGCTGCCCTGTA
TCTTGAAAGCATTTCACCCAGTTCAAGGAATCCAGCAAGTGTTGAACCGACAATGCCTGGTACGGGACCC
GAGTGGGATCCTCATGGTGGTGGCTGCCCGCAAGACGACGGGCATTCTGGTACATTCGGTAGCGTCCTTG
TCGGCAATCGCATTCAGATACCTAATGACTCCCGCCCCGAGAATCCTGGTCCTTTGGGACCGATATCAGG
GGTGGGTGGGGGAGGACTCGGAAGCGGCTCCGACGACAATGCCCTCAAACAGGAACTGCCACGAAGTGTC
CACGGCCTGTCAGGAAACTGGCTGGCATACTGGCAATATGAAATTGGTGTTAGTCAGCAAGATGCCCACT
TCCATTTCCATCAAATCCGACTTCAATCCTTCCCTGGACACTCAGGTGCAGTCAAGTGTGTGGCGCCTCT
TTCCAGCGAAGACTTTTTTCTCTCAGGATCAAAAGATCGGACTGTACGCTTGTGGCCACTCTACAACTAT
GGTGATGGCACTTCCGAAACAGCTCCTAGGCTGGTTTATACTCAACACCGAAAATCAGTATTTTTCGTAG
GACAGCTCGAAGCGCCACAGCACGTTGTAAGCTGTGACGGGGCCGTGCACGTATGGGATCCTTTCACCGG
TAAGACCCTGCGCACTGTTGAGCCTCTCGACTCTAGGGTACCCTTGACTGCCGTCGCAGTTATGCCGGCC
CCACATACGTCTATCACCATGGCTAGCAGCGACTCTACGTTGCGGTTTGTAGACTGTCGGAAGCCCGGTC
TGCAGCACGAATTCAGATTGGGAGGTGGACTTAACCCCGGGCTGGTCAGAGCTTTGGCTATCTCTCCATC
AGGCCGCTCAGTAGTGGCCGGATTTTCTAGTGGGTTCATGGTCCTGCTCGACACGCGGACCGGTCTGGTT
CTTCGGGGCTGGCCCGCGCATGAAGGTGACATTTTGCAGATCAAAGCCGTTGAAGGAAGTGTGCTGGTAT
CATCATCCAGCGATCACAGTCTCACGGTGTGGAAAGAGCTGGAACAGAAACCGACACATCATTACAAATC
AGCCTCAGATCCGATCCATACCTTCGATTTGTACGGGAGTGAAGTTGTGACGGGCACGGTTTCCAACAAG
ATCGGCGTTTGTAGTTTGCTCGAACCACCCTCACAGGCCACGACCAAGCTCAGTAGTGAGAATTTTCGAG
GAACCCTCACAAGTCTTGCCCTGCTCCCGACAAAACGCCATCTGCTCTTGGGATCAGATAATGGCGTTAT
TAGGTTGCTTGCA
